>Addgene plasmid #158320 | pLKO_Ollas.V5.VSVg_NGFR | addgene full sequence | sequence record 329925 | Addgene NGS Result
TCGACGGTATCGATCACGAGACTAGTATCGAGCGGCCGCCCCCTTCACCGAGGGCCTATTTCCCATGATT
CCTTCATATTTGCATATACGATACAAGGCTGTTAGAGAGATAATTGGAATTAATTTGACTGTAAACACAA
AGATATTAGTACAAAATACGTGACGTAGAAAGTAATAATTTCTTGGGTAGTTTGCAGTTTTAAAATTATG
TTTTAAAATGGACTATCATATGCTTACCGTAACTTGAAAGTATTTCGATTTCTTGGCTTTATATATCTTG
TGGAAAGGACGAAACACCGGGTCTTCGAGAAGACCTGTTTTAGAGCTAGAAATAGCAAGTTAAAATAAGG
CTAGTCCGTTATCAACTTGAAAAAGTGGCACCGAGTCGGTGCTTTTTTTAATTCTCGACCTCGAGACAAA
TGGCAGTATTCATCCACAATTTTAAAAGAAAAGGGGGGATTGGGGGGTACAGTGCAGGGGAAAGAATAGT
AGACATAATAGCAACAGACATACAAACTAAAGAATTACAAAAACAAATTACAAAAATTCAAAATTTTCGG
GTTTATTACAGGGACAGCAGAGATCCACTTTGGCCGCGGCTCGAGGCGATAAGCTTTGCAAAGATGGATA
AAGTTTTAAACAGAGAGGAATCTTTGCAGCTAATGGACCTTCTAGGTCTTGAAAGGAGTGGGAATTGGCT
CCGGTGCCCGTCAGTGGGCAGAGCGCACATCGCCCACAGTCCCCGAGAAGTTGGGGGGAGGGGTCGGCAA
TTGAACCGGTGCCTAGAGAAGGTGGCGCGGGGTAAACTGGGAAAGTGATGTCGTGTACTGGCTCCGCCTT
TTTCCCGAGGGTGGGGGAGAACCGTATATAAGTGCAGTAGTCGCCGTGAACGTTCTTTTTCGCAACGGGT
TTGCCGCCAGAACACAGGTAAGTGCCGTGTGTGGTTCCCGCGGGCCTGGCCTCTTTACGGGTTATGGCCC
TTGCGTGCCTTGAATTACTTCCACCTGGCTGCAGTACGTGATTCTTGATCCCGAGCTTCGGGTTGGAAGT
GGGTGGGAGAGTTCGAGGCCTTGCGCTTAAGGAGCCCCTTCGCCTCGTGCTTGAGTTGAGGCCTGGCCTG
GGCGCTGGGGCCGCCGCGTGCGAATCTGGTGGCACCTTCGCGCCTGTCTCGCTGCTTTCGATAAGTCTCT
AGCCATTTAAAATTTTTGATGACCTGCTGCGACGCTTTTTTTCTGGCAAGATAGTCTTGTAAATGCGGGC
CAAGATCTGCACACTGGTATTTCGGTTTTTGGGGCCGCGGGCGGCGACGGGGCCCGTGCGTCCCAGCGCA
CATGTTCGGCGAGGCGGGGCCTGCGAGCGCGGCCACCGAGAATCGGACGGGGGTAGTCTCAAGCTGGCCG
GCCTGCTCTGGTGCCTGGCCTCGCGCCGCCGTGTATCGCCCCGCCCTGGGCGGCAAGGCTGGCCCGGTCG
GCACCAGTTGCGTGAGCGGAAAGATGGCCGCTTCCCGGCCCTGCTGCAGGGAGCTCAAAATGGAGGACGC
GGCGCTCGGGAGAGCGGGCGGGTGAGTCACCCACACAAAGGAAAAGGGCCTTTCCGTCCTCAGCCGTCGC
TTCATGTGACTCCACGGAGTACCGGGCGCCGTCCAGGCACCTCGATTAGTTCTCGAGCTTTTGGAGTACG
TCGTCTTTAGGTTGGGGGGAGGGGTTTTATGCGATGGAGTTTCCCCACACTGAGTGGGTGGAGACTGAAG
TTAGGCCAGCTTGGCACTTGATGTAATTCTCCTTGGAATTTGCCCTTTTTGAGTTTGGATCTTGGTTCAT
TCTCAAGCCTCAGACAGTGGTTCAAAGTTTTTTTCTTCCATTTCAGGTGTCGTGAGGAATTCTGCAGTCG
ATCGACGGTACCGCGGGCCCGGGATCCACGGTCGCCACCATGGGGGCAGGTGCCACCGGCCGCGCCATGG
ACGGGCCGCGCCTGCTGCTGTTGCTGCTTCTGGGGGTGTCCCTTGGAGGTGCCAAGGAGGCATGCAGCGG
CTTCGCCAACGAGCTGGGCCCCAGGCTGATGGGCAAGTGCGGAGGAGGCGGGGGAGGGGGCAAACCAATT
CCAAACCCACTGCTGGGACTGGATTCCACAGGAGGAGGCGGGGGAGGGTATACAGATATCGAAATGAATA
GACTCGGAAAGCCCACAGGCCTGTACACACACAGCGGTGAGTGCTGCAAAGCCTGCAACCTGGGCGAGGG
TGTGGCCCAGCCTTGTGGAGCCAACCAGACCGTGTGTGAGCCCTGCCTGGACAGCGTGACGTTCTCCGAC
GTGGTGAGCGCGACCGAGCCGTGCAAGCCGTGCACCGAGTGCGTGGGGCTCCAGAGCATGTCGGCGCCGT
GCGTGGAGGCCGACGACGCCGTGTGCCGCTGCGCCTACGGCTACTACCAGGATGAGACGACTGGGCGCTG
CGAGGCGTGCCGCGTGTGCGAGGCGGGCTCGGGCCTCGTGTTCTCCTGCCAGGACAAGCAGAACACCGTG
TGCGAGGAGTGCCCCGACGGCACGTATTCCGACGAGGCCAACCACGTGGACCCGTGCCTGCCCTGCACCG
TGTGCGAGGACACCGAGCGCCAGCTCCGCGAGTGCACACGCTGGGCCGACGCCGAGTGCGAGGAGATCCC
TGGCCGTTGGATTACACGGTCCACACCCCCAGAGGGCTCGGACAGCACAGCCCCCAGCACCCAGGAGCCT
GAGGCACCTCCAGAACAAGACCTCATAGCCAGCACGGTGGCAGGTGTGGTGACCACAGTGATGGGCAGCT
CCCAGCCCGTGGTGACCCGAGGCACCACCGACAACCTCATCCCTGTCTATTGCTCCATCCTGGCTGCTGT
GGTTGTGGGCCTTGTGGCCTACATAGCCTTCAAGAGGTGGAACAGGGGTATCCTCTAGAGCGGCCGCGTC
GACAATCAACCTCTGGATTACAAAATTTGTGAAAGATTGACTGGTATTCTTAACTATGTTGCTCCTTTTA
CGCTATGTGGATACGCTGCTTTAATGCCTTTGTATCATGCTATTGCTTCCCGTATGGCTTTCATTTTCTC
CTCCTTGTATAAATCCTGGTTGCTGTCTCTTTATGAGGAGTTGTGGCCCGTTGTCAGGCAACGTGGCGTG
GTGTGCACTGTGTTTGCTGACGCAACCCCCACTGGTTGGGGCATTGCCACCACCTGTCAGCTCCTTTCCG
GGACTTTCGCTTTCCCCCTCCCTATTGCCACGGCGGAACTCATCGCCGCCTGCCTTGCCCGCTGCTGGAC
AGGGGCTCGGCTGTTGGGCACTGACAATTCCGTGGTGTTGTCGGGGAAGCTGACGTCCTTTCCATGGCTG
CTCGCCTGTGTTGCCACCTGGATTCTGCGCGGGACGTCCTTCTGCTACGTCCCTTCGGCCCTCAATCCAG
CGGACCTTCCTTCCCGCGGCCTGCTGCCGGCTCTGCGGCCTCTTCCGCATCTTCGCCTTCGCCCTCAGAC
GAGTCGGATCTCCCTTTGGGCCGCCTCCCCGCCTGGGTACCTTTAAGACCAATGACTTACAAGGCAGCTG
TAGATCTTAGCCACTTTTTAAAAGAAAAGGGGGGACTGGAAGGGCTAATTCACTCCCAACGAAGATAAGA
TCTGCTTTTTGCTTGTACTGGGTCTCTCTGGTTAGACCAGATCTGAGCCTGGGAGCTCTCTGGCTAACTA
GGGAACCCACTGCTTAAGCCTCAATAAAGCTTGCCTTGAGTGCTTCAAGTAGTGTGTGCCCGTCTGTTGT
GTGACTCTGGTAACTAGAGATCCCTCAGACCCTTTTAGTCAGTGTGGAAAATCTCTAGCAGTAGTAGTTC
ATGTCATCTTATTATTCAGTATTTATAACTTGCAAAGAAATGAATATCAGAGAGTGAGAGGAACTTGTTT
ATTGCAGCTTATAATGGTTACAAATAAAGCAATAGCATCACAAATTTCACAAATAAAGCATTTTTTTCAC
TGCATTCTAGTTGTGGTTTGTCCAAACTCATCAATGTATCTTATCATGTCTGGCTCTAGCTATCCCGCCC
CTAACTCCGCCCATCCCGCCCCTAACTCCGCCCAGTTCCGCCCATTCTCCGCCCCATGGCTGACTAATTT
TTTTTATTTATGCAGAGGCCGAGGCCGCCTCGGCCTCTGAGCTATTCCAGAAGTAGTGAGGAGGCTTTTT
TGGAGGCCTAGGGACGTACCCAATTCGCCCTATAGTGAGTCGTATTACGCGCGCTCACTGGCCGTCGTTT
TACAACGTCGTGACTGGGAAAACCCTGGCGTTACCCAACTTAATCGCCTTGCAGCACATCCCCCTTTCGC
CAGCTGGCGTAATAGCGAAGAGGCCCGCACCGATCGCCCTTCCCAACAGTTGCGCAGCCTGAATGGCGAA
TGGG
[124 nt withheld, positions 4415-4538]
C
[91 nt withheld, positions 4540-4630]
A
[49 nt withheld, positions 4632-4680]
CCTTTGACGTTGGAGTCCACGTTCTTT
[37 nt withheld, positions 4708-4744]
ACCCTATCTCGGTCTATTCTTTTGATTTATAAGGGATTTTGCCGATTTCGGCCTATTGGTTAAAAAATGA
GCTGATTTAACAAAAATTTAACGCGAATTTTAACAAAATATTAACGCTTACAATTTAGGTGGCACTTTTC
GGGGAAATGTGCGCGGAACCCCTATTTGTTTATTTTTCTAAATACATTCAAATATGTATCCGCTCATGAG
ACAATAACCCTGATAAATGCTTCAATAATATTGAAAAAGGAAGAGTATGAGTATTCAACATTTCCGTGTC
GCCCTTATTCCCTTTTTTGCGGCATTTTGCCTTCCTGTTTTTGCTCACCCAGAAACGCTGGTGAAAGTAA
AAGATGCTGAAGATCAGTTGGGTGCACGAGTGGGTTACATCGAACTGGATCTCAACAGCGGTAAGATCCT
TGAGAGTTTTCGCCCCGAAGAACGTTTTCCAATGATGAGCACTTTTAAAGTTCTGCTATGTGGCGCGGTA
TTATCCCGTATTGACGCCGGGCAAGAGCAACTCGGTCGCCGCATACACTATTCTCAGAATGACTTGGTTG
AGTACTCACCAGTCACAGAAAAGCATCTTACGGATGGCATGACAGTAAGAGAATTATGCAGTGCTGCCAT
AACCATGAGTGATAACACTGCGGCCAACTTACTTCTGACAACGATCGGAGGACCGAAGGAGCTAACCGCT
TTTTTGCACAACATGGGGGATCATGTAACTCGCCTTGATCGTTGGGAACCGGAGCTGAATGAAGCCATAC
CAAACGACGAGCGTGACACCACGATGCCTGTAGCAATGGCAACAACGTTGCGCAAACTATTAACTGGCGA
ACTACTTACTCTAGCTTCCCGGCAACAATTAATAGACTGGATGGAGGCGGATAAAGTTGCAGGACCACTT
CTGCGCTCGGCCCTTCCGGCTGGCTGGTTTATTGCTGATAAATCTGGAGCCGGTGAGCGTGGGTCTCGCG
GTATCATTGCAGCACTGGGGCCAGATGGTAAGCCCTCCCGTATCGTAGTTATCTACACGACGGGGAGTCA
GGCAACTATGGATGAACGAAATAGACAGATCGCTGAGATAGGTGCCTCACTGATTAAGCATTGGTAACTG
TCAGACCAAGTTTACTCATATATACTTTAGATTGATTTAAAACTTCATTTTTAATTTAAAAGGATCTAGG
TGAAGATCCTTTTTGATAATCTCATGACCAAAATCCCTTAACGTGAGTTTTCGTTCCACTGAGCGTCAGA
CCCCGTAGAAAAGATCAAAGGATCTTCTTGAGATCCTTTTTTTCTGCGCGTAATCTGCTGCTTGCAAACA
AAAAAACCACCGCTACCAGCGGTGGTTTGTTTGCCGGATCAAGAGCTACCAACTCTTTTTCCGAAGGTAA
CTGGCTTCAGCAGAGCGCAGATACCAAATACTGTTCTTCTAGTGTAGCCGTAGTTAGGCCACCACTTCAA
GAACTCTGTAGCACCGCCTACATACCTCGCTCTGCTAATCCTGTTACCAGTGGCTGCTGCCAGTGGCGAT
AAGTCGTGTCTTACCGGGTTGGACTCAAGACGATAGTTACCGGATAAGGCGCAGCGGTCGGGCTGAACGG
GGGGTTCGTGCACACAGCCCAGCTTGGAGCGAACGACCTACACCGAACTGAGATACCTACAGCGTGAGCT
ATGAGAAAGCGCCACGCTTCCCGAAGGGAGAAAGGCGGACAGGTATCCGGTAAGCGGCAGGGTCGGAACA
GGAGAGCGCACGAGGGAGCTTCCAGGGGGAAACGCCTGGTATCTTTATAGTCCTGTCGGGTTTCGCCACC
TCTGACTTGAGCGTCGATTTTTGTGATGCTCGTCAGGGGGGCGGAGCCTATGGAAAAACGCCAGCAACGC
GGCCTTTTTACGGTTCCTGGCCTTTTGCTGGCCTTTTGCTCACATGTTCTTTCCTGCGTTATCCCCTGAT
TCTGTGGATAACCGTATTACCGCCTTTGAGTGAGCTGATACCGCTCGCCGCAGCCGAACGACCGAGCGCA
GCGAGTCAGTGAGCGAGGAAGCGGAAGAGCGCCCAATACGCAAACCGCCTCTCCCCGCGCGTTGGCCGAT
TCATTAATGCAGCTGGCACGACAGGTTTCCCGACTGGAAAGCGGGCAGTGAGCGCAACGCAATTAATGTG
AGTTAGCTCACTCATTAGGCACCCCAGGCTTTACACTTTATGCTTCCGGCTCGTATGTTGTGTGGAATTG
TGAGCGGATAACAATTTCACACAGGAAACAGCTATGACCATGATTACGCCAAGCGCGCAATTAACCCTCA
CTAAAGGGAACAAAAGCTGGAGCTGCAAGCTTAATGTAGTCTTATGCAATACTCTTGTAGTCTTGCAACA
TGGTAACGATGAGTTAGCAACATGCCTTACAAGGAGAGAAAAAGCACCGTGCATGGCGATTGGTGGAAGT
AAGGTGGTACGATCGTGCCTTATTAGGAAGGCAACAGACGGGTCTGACATGGATTGGACGAACCACTGAA
TTGCCGCATTGCAGAGATATTGTATTTAAGTGCCTAGCTCGATACATAAACGGGTCTCTCTGGTTAGACC
AGATCTGAGCCTGGGAGCTCTCTGGCTAACTAGGGAACCCACTGCTTAAGCCTCAATAAAGCTTGCCTTG
AGTGCTTCAAGTAGTGTGTGCCCGTCTGTTGTGTGACTCTGGTAACTAGAGATCCCTCAGACCCTTTTAG
TCAGTGTGGAAAATCTCTAGCAGTGGCGCCCGAACAGGGACTTGAAAGCGAAAGGGAAACCAGAGGAGCT
CTCTCGACGCAGGACTCGGCTTGCTGAAGCGCGCACGGCAAGAGGCGAGGGGCGGCGACTGGTGAGTACG
CCAAAAATTTTGACTAGCGGAGGCTAGAAGGAGAGAGATGGGTGCGAGAGCGTCAGTATTAAGCGGGGGA
GAATTAGATCGCGATGGGAAAAAATTCGGTTAAGGCCAGGGGGAAAGAAAAAATATAAATTAAAACATAT
AGTATGGGCAAGCAGGGAGCTAGAACGATTCGCAGTTAATCCTGGCCTGTTAGAAACATCAGAAGGCTGT
AGACAAATACTGGGACAGCTACAACCATCCCTTCAGACAGGATCAGAAGAACTTAGATCATTATATAATA
CAGTAGCAACCCTCTATTGTGTGCATCAAAGGATAGAGATAAAAGACACCAAGGAAGCTTTAGACAAGAT
AGAGGAAGAGCAAAACAAAAGTAAGACCACCGCACAGCAAGCGGCCGCTGATCTTCAGACCTGGAGGAGG
AGATATGAGGGACAATTGGAGAAGTGAATTATATAAATATAAAGTAGTAAAAATTGAACCATTAGGAGTA
GCACCCACCAAGGCAAAGAGAAGAGTGGTGCAGAGAGAAAAAAGAGCAGTGGGAATAGGAGCTTTGTTCC
TTGGGTTCTTGGGAGCAGCAGGAAGCACTATGGGCGCAGCGTCAATGACGCTGACGGTACAGGCCAGACA
ATTATTGTCTGGTATAGTGCAGCAGCAGAACAATTTGCTGAGGGCTATTGAGGCGCAACAGCATCTGTTG
CAACTCACAGTCTGGGGCATCAAGCAGCTCCAGGCAAGAATCCTGGCTGTGGAAAGATACCTAAAGGATC
AACAGCTCCTGGGGATTTGGGGTTGCTCTGGAAAACTCATTTGCACCACTGCTGTGCCTTGGAATGCTAG
TTGGAGTAATAAATCTCTGGAACAGATTTGGAATCACACGACCTGGATGGAGTGGGACAGAGAAATTAAC
AATTACACAAGCTTAATACACTCCTTAATTGAAGAATCGCAAAACCAGCAAGAAAAGAATGAACAAGAAT
TATTGGAATTAGATAAATGGGCAAGTTTGTGGAATTGGTTTAACATAACAAATTGGCTGTGGTATATAAA
ATTATTCATAATGATAGTAGGAGGCTTGGTAGGTTTAAGAATAGTTTTTGCTGTACTTTCTATAGTGAAT
AGAGTTAGGCAGGGATATTCACCATTATCGTTTCAGACCCACCTCCCAACCCCGAGGGGACCCGACAGGC
CCGAAGGAATAGAAGAAGAAGGTGGAGAGAGAGACAGAGACAGATCCATTCGATTAGTGAACGGATC
Features (pLannotate 1.2.2; 29 found; start..end, strand, type, name):
     50..290     +  promoter       U6 promoter: RNA polymerase III promoter for human U6 snRNA
    317..392     +  misc_RNA       gRNA scaffold: guide RNA scaffold for the Streptococcus pyogenes CRISPR/Cas9 system
    440..557     +  misc_feature   cPPT/CTS: central polypurine tract and central termination sequence of HIV-1
    624..690     +  CDS            small t antigen (fragment): SV40 (simian virus 40) small t antigen
    697..1875    +  promoter       EF-1α promoter: strong constitutive promoter for human elongation factor EF-1α
   1892..1917    +  misc_feature   MCS (fragment): multiple cloning site
   1930..2913    +  CDS            NGFR (fragment): TNR16_HUMAN - Also known as TNFRSF16. Experimental evidence at protein level: Swiss-Prot protein existence level 1. Low affinity receptor which can bind to NGF, BDNF, NTF3, and NTF4. Forms a heterodimeric receptor with SORCS2 that binds the precursor forms of NGF, BDNF and NTF3 with high affinity, and has much lower affinity for mature NGF and BDNF (PubMed:24908487). Plays an important role in differentiation and survival of specific neuronal populations during development (By similarity). Can mediate cell survival as well as cell death of neural cells. Plays a role in the inactivation of RHOA
   2944..3532    +  misc_feature   WPRE: woodchuck hepatitis virus posttranscriptional regulatory element
   3537..3674    +  CDS            nef (fragment): NEF_HV1LA - Experimental evidence at protein level: Swiss-Prot protein existence level 1. Extracellular Nef protein targets CD4(+) T-lymphocytes for apoptosis by interacting with CXCR4 surface receptors. From Human immunodeficiency virus type 1 group M subtype B (isolate Lai) (HIV-1).
   3660..3840    +  LTR            5' LTR (truncated): truncated 5' long terminal repeat (LTR) from HIV-1
   3912..4033    +  polyA_signal   SV40 poly(A) signal: SV40 polyadenylation signal
   4073..4208    +  rep_origin     SV40 ori: SV40 origin of replication
   4229..4247    -  promoter       T7 promoter: promoter for bacteriophage T7 RNA polymerase
   4255..4410    +  CDS            lacZα (fragment): LacZα fragment of β-galactosidase; lacZ fragment
   4415..4843    +  rep_origin     f1 ori (sequence partly withheld): f1 bacteriophage origin of replication; arrow indicates direction of (+) strand synthesis
   4896..5000    +  promoter       AmpR promoter: bla
   5001..5861    +  CDS            AmpR: β-lactamase; bla; confers resistance to ampicillin, carbenicillin, and related antibiotics
   6032..6620    +  rep_origin     ori: high-copy-number ColE1/pMB1/pBR322/pUC origin of replication
   6803..6895    +  CDS            lacI (fragment): lac repressor; lacI; The lac repressor binds to the lac operator to inhibit transcription in E. coli. This inhibition can be relieved by adding lactose or isopropyl-β-D-thiogalactopyranoside (IPTG).
   6908..6929    +  protein_bind   CAP binding site: CAP binding activates transcription in the presence of cAMP. E. coli catabolite activator protein
   6944..6974    +  promoter       lac promoter: promoter for the E. coli lac operon
   6982..6998    +  protein_bind   lac operator: The lac repressor binds to the lac operator to inhibit transcription in E. coli. This inhibition can be relieved by adding lactose or isopropyl-β-D-thiogalactopyranoside (IPTG). lac repressor encoded by lacI
   7043..7061    +  promoter       T3 promoter: promoter for bacteriophage T3 RNA polymerase
   7089..7315    +  promoter       RSV promoter: Rous sarcoma virus enhancer/promoter
   7316..7496    +  LTR            5' LTR (truncated): truncated 5' long terminal repeat (LTR) from HIV-1
   7543..7668    +  misc_feature   HIV-1 Ψ: packaging signal of human immunodeficiency virus type 1
   7652..8015    +  CDS            HIV-1 gag (fragment): gag protein from human immunodeficiency virus 1; gag
   8161..8394    +  misc_feature   RRE: The Rev response element (RRE) of HIV-1 allows for Rev-dependent mRNA export from the nucleus to the cytoplasm.
   8771..8871    +  CDS            Rev (fragment): human immunodeficiency virus 1 (HIV-1) Rev protein; rev; enhances nuclear export of unspliced and incompletely spliced viral mRNAs
