[The description below was written by a language model from this plasmid's Addgene catalogue record and pLannotate feature annotations shown in this document.]
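Description:
pLKO_Ollas.V5.VSVg_NGFR is a lentiviral CRISPR vector built on the pLKO backbone (about 8.9 kb in the sequenced record) that pairs an sgRNA expression cassette with a protein barcode ("Pro-Code") reporter. In bacteria it is maintained through a high-copy ColE1/pUC-type origin and selected with ampicillin via the β-lactamase gene. The backbone also carries an f1 origin, an SV40 origin and poly(A) signal, and remnants of lac and T7/T3 promoter elements. The viral portion has a third-generation layout: an RSV promoter drives a truncated HIV-1 5' LTR, followed by the Ψ packaging signal with a gag fragment, the RRE for Rev-dependent export of the genomic RNA, and a cPPT/CTS element. A second truncated LTR, annotated by the software as a 5' LTR, sits downstream of the payload in the 3' LTR position.

Between the LTRs are two expression units. A human U6 Pol III promoter sits upstream of the S. pyogenes Cas9 guide RNA scaffold, providing a site for cloning an sgRNA; no Cas9 gene is annotated, so the nuclease must be supplied separately. Downstream, the EF-1α promoter drives a human NGFR lacking its signaling domain (dNGFR), fused at its N terminus to a combination of three linear epitopes, Ollas, V5 and VSVg. A WPRE follows to enhance transcript expression. The epitope tags are not individually annotated in the feature table but are listed in the catalogue entry. The truncated receptor serves as an inert scaffold for the epitope combination, which identifies the vector, and hence its guide, in transduced cells. According to the record, this allows vector and cell tracking and phenotypic CRISPR screens at single-cell resolution by cytometry.
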