Addgene plasmid #158320: pLKO_Ollas.V5.VSVg_NGFR
Purpose: Protein Barcode (Pro-Code) for vector/cell tracking. Contains U6 trRNA cassette for sgRNA cloning. Enables phenotypic CRISPR screens at a single cell resolution (using cytometry).
Depositing lab: Brian Brown. Depositing organization: Icahn School of Medicine at Mount Sinai. Publication: Protein Barcodes Enable High-Dimensional Single-Cell CRISPR Screens. Wroblewska A, Dhainaut M, Ben-Zvi B, Rose SA, Park ES, Amir ED, Bektesevic A, Baccarini A, Merad M, Rahman AH, Brown BD. Cell. 2018 Nov 1;175(4):1141-1155.e16. doi: 10.1016/j.cell.2018.09.022. Epub 2018 Oct 18. PubMed 30343902.
Backbone
  Vector backbone: pLKO
  Backbone size w/o insert (bp): 9000
  Vector type: Lentiviral, CRISPR
Growth in bacteria
  Bacterial resistance: Ampicillin, 100 μg/mL
  Growth temperature: 37°C
  Growth strain: NEB Stable
  Copy number: High Copy
Gene/Insert
  Gene/Insert name: Pro-Code Tagged human dNGFR
  Species: H. sapiens (human)
  Insert size (bp): 1000
  Mutation: Truncation of the signaling domain
  Entrez Gene: NGFR (a.k.a. CD271, Gp80-LNGFR, TNFRSF16, p75(NTR), p75NTR)
  Promoter: EF1a
  Tag / fusion protein: Ollas.V5.VSVg (N terminal on insert)
  Cloning method: Restriction Enzyme; 5′ cloning site Unknown (unknown if destroyed)
  Sequencing primers: 5′ cctttttgagtttggatcttggttcat
Terms and licenses: Academic/Nonprofit Terms; Industry Terms: Not Available to Industry
How to cite: pLKO_Ollas.V5.VSVg_NGFR was a gift from Brian Brown (Addgene plasmid # 158320 ; http://n2t.net/addgene:158320 ; RRID:Addgene_158320)
