>Addgene plasmid #158320 | pLKO_Ollas.V5.VSVg_NGFR | depositor partial sequence | sequence record 305509 | Tagged NGFR
ATGGGGGCAGGTGCCACCGGCCGCGCCATGGACGGGCCGCGCCTGCTGCTGTTGCTGCTTCTGGGGGTGT
CCCTTGGAGGTGCCAAGGAGGCATGCAGCGGCTTCGCCAACGAGCTGGGCCCCAGGCTGATGGGCAAGTG
CGGAGGAGGCGGGGGAGGGGGCAAACCAATTCCAAACCCACTGCTGGGACTGGATTCCACAGGAGGAGGC
GGGGGAGGGTATACAGATATCGAAATGAATAGACTCGGAAAGCCCACAGGCCTGTACACACACAGCGGTG
AGTGCTGCAAAGCCTGCAACCTGGGCGAGGGTGTGGCCCAGCCTTGTGGAGCCAACCAGACCGTGTGTGA
GCCCTGCCTGGACAGCGTGACGTTCTCCGACGTGGTGAGCGCGACCGAGCCGTGCAAGCCGTGCACCGAG
TGCGTGGGGCTCCAGAGCATGTCGGCGCCGTGCGTGGAGGCCGACGACGCCGTGTGCCGCTGCGCCTACG
GCTACTACCAGGATGAGACGACTGGGCGCTGCGAGGCGTGCCGCGTGTGCGAGGCGGGCTCGGGCCTCGT
GTTCTCCTGCCAGGACAAGCAGAACACCGTGTGCGAGGAGTGCCCCGACGGCACGTATTCCGACGAGGCC
AACCACGTGGACCCGTGCCTGCCCTGCACCGTGTGCGAGGACACCGAGCGCCAGCTCCGCGAGTGCACAC
GCTGGGCCGACGCCGAGTGCGAGGAGATCCCTGGCCGTTGGATTACACGGTCCACACCCCCAGAGGGCTC
GGACAGCACAGCCCCCAGCACCCAGGAGCCTGAGGCACCTCCAGAACAAGACCTCATAGCCAGCACGGTG
GCAGGTGTGGTGACCACAGTGATGGGCAGCTCCCAGCCCGTGGTGACCCGAGGCACCACCGACAACCTCA
TCCCTGTCTATTGCTCCATCCTGGCTGCTGTGGTTGTGGGCCTTGTGGCCTACATAGCCTTCAAGAGGTG
GAACAGGGGTATCCTCTAG
